>Addgene plasmid #113542 | pGEX-5X-1_MePCE_aa400-689 | addgene full sequence | sequence record 217030 | Addgene NGS Result
TGCTTCTGGCGTCAGGCAGCCATCGGAAGCTGTGGTATGGCTGTGCAGGTCGTAAATCACTGCATAATTC
GTGTCGCTCAAGGCGCACTCCCGTTCTGGATAATGTTTTTTGCGCCGACATCATAACGGTTCTGGCAAAT
ATTCTGAAATGAGCTGTTGACAATTAATCATCGGCTCGTATAATGTGTGGAATTGTGAGCGGATAACAAT
TTCACACAGGAAACAGTATTCATGTCCCCTATACTAGGTTATTGGAAAATTAAGGGCCTTGTGCAACCCA
CTCGACTTCTTTTGGAATATCTTGAAGAAAAATATGAAGAGCATTTGTATGAGCGCGATGAAGGTGATAA
ATGGCGAAACAAAAAGTTTGAATTGGGTTTGGAGTTTCCCAATCTTCCTTATTATATTGATGGTGATGTT
AAATTAACACAGTCTATGGCCATCATACGTTATATAGCTGACAAGCACAACATGTTGGGTGGTTGTCCAA
AAGAGCGTGCAGAGATTTCAATGCTTGAAGGAGCGGTTTTGGATATTAGATACGGTGTTTCGAGAATTGC
ATATAGTAAAGACTTTGAAACTCTCAAAGTTGATTTTCTTAGCAAGCTACCTGAAATGCTGAAAATGTTC
GAAGATCGTTTATGTCATAAAACATATTTAAATGGTGATCATGTAACCCATCCTGACTTCATGTTGTATG
ACGCTCTTGATGTTGTTTTATACATGGACCCAATGTGCCTGGATGCGTTCCCAAAATTAGTTTGTTTTAA
AAAACGTATTGAAGCTATCCCACAAATTGATAAGTACTTGAAATCCAGCAAGTATATAGCATGGCCTTTG
CAGGGCTGGCAAGCCACGTTTGGTGGTGGCGACCATCCTCCAAAATCGGATCTGATCGAAGGTCGTGGGA
TCCCCCTGCCTGCAGCAGGCTTCAAAAAGCAACAGCGCAAGTTCCAGTATGGGAATTATTGCAAATACTA
TGGGTACCGCAATCCTTCCTGTGAGGATGGGCGCCTTCGGGTGTTGAAGCCTGAGTGGTTTCGGGGCCGG
GACGTCCTAGATCTGGGCTGCAATGTGGGCCATCTGACCCTGAGCATTGCCTGCAAGTGGGGCCCGTCCC
GCATGGTGGGCCTGGATATCGATTCCCGGCTCATCCATTCTGCCCGCCAAAACATCCGACACTACCTTTC
CGAGGAGCTGCGTCTCCCACCCCAGACTTTGGAAGGGGACCCGGGGGCAGAGGGTGAGGAAGGGACCACC
ACCGTTCGAAAGAGGAGCTGCTTCCCAGCCTCGCTGACTGCCAGCCGGGGTCCCATCGCTGCCCCCCAAG
TGCCCTTGGATGGAGCGGACACATCAGTCTTCCCCAACAATGTTGTCTTCGTCACGGGTAATTATGTGCT
GGATCGAGATGACCTGGTGGAGGCCCAAACACCTGAGTATGATGTGGTGCTCTGCCTCAGCCTCACCAAG
TGGGTGCATCTGAACTGGGGAGACGAGGGCCTGAAGCGCATGTTTCGCCGGATCTACCGGCACCTACGCC
CTGGGGGCATCCTGGTCCTAGAGCCCCAACCCTGGTCGTCGTATGGCAAGAGAAAGACTCTTACAGAAAC
GATCTACAAGAACTACTACCGAATCCAATTGAAGCCAGAGCAGTTCAGTTCCTACCTGACATCCCCAGAC
GTGGGCTTCTCCAGCTATGAGCTTGTGGCCACACCCCACAACACCTCTAAAGGCTTCCAGCGTCCTGTGT
ACCTGTTCCACAAGGCCCGATCCCCCAGCCACGAATTCCCGGGTCGACTCGAGCGGCCGCATCGTGACTG
ACTGACGATCTGCCTCGCGCGTTTCGGTGATGACGGTGAAAACCTCTGACACATGCAGCTCCCGGAGACG
GTCACAGCTTGTCTGTAAGCGGATGCCGGGAGCAGACAAGCCCGTCAGGGCGCGTCAGCGGGTGTTGGCG
GGTGTCGGGGCGCAGCCATGACCCAGTCACGTAGCGATAGCGGAGTGTATAATTCTTGAAGACGAAAGGG
CCTCGTGATACGCCTATTTTTATAGGTTAATGTCATGATAATAATGGTTTCTTAGACGTCAGGTGGCACT
TTTCGGGGAAATGTGCGCGGAACCCCTATTTGTTTATTTTTCTAAATACATTCAAATATGTATCCGCTCA
TGAGACAATAACCCTGATAAATGCTTCAATAATATTGAAAAAGGAAGAGTATGAGTATTCAACATTTCCG
TGTCGCCCTTATTCCCTTTTTTGCGGCATTTTGCCTTCCTGTTTTTGCTCACCCAGAAACGCTGGTGAAA
GTAAAAGATGCTGAAGATCAGTTGGGTGCACGAGTGGGTTACATCGAACTGGATCTCAACAGCGGTAAGA
TCCTTGAGAGTTTTCGCCCCGAAGAACGTTTTCCAATGATGAGCACTTTTAAAGTTCTGCTATGTGGCGC
GGTATTATCCCGTGTTGACGCCGGGCAAGAGCAACTCGGTCGCCGCATACACTATTCTCAGAATGACTTG
GTTGAGTACTCACCAGTCACAGAAAAGCATCTTACGGATGGCATGACAGTAAGAGAATTATGCAGTGCTG
CCATAACCATGAGTGATAACACTGCGGCCAACTTACTTCTGACAACGATCGGAGGACCGAAGGAGCTAAC
CGCTTTTTTGCACAACATGGGGGATCATGTAACTCGCCTTGATCGTTGGGAACCGGAGCTGAATGAAGCC
ATACCAAACGACGAGCGTGACACCACGATGCCTGCAGCAATGGCAACAACGTTGCGCAAACTATTAACTG
GCGAACTACTTACTCTAGCTTCCCGGCAACAATTAATAGACTGGATGGAGGCGGATAAAGTTGCAGGACC
ACTTCTGCGCTCGGCCCTTCCGGCTGGCTGGTTTATTGCTGATAAATCTGGAGCCGGTGAGCGTGGGTCT
CGCGGTATCATTGCAGCACTGGGGCCAGATGGTAAGCCCTCCCGTATCGTAGTTATCTACACGACGGGGA
GTCAGGCAACTATGGATGAACGAAATAGACAGATCGCTGAGATAGGTGCCTCACTGATTAAGCATTGGTA
ACTGTCAGACCAAGTTTACTCATATATACTTTAGATTGATTTAAAACTTCATTTTTAATTTAAAAGGATC
TAGGTGAAGATCCTTTTTGATAATCTCATGACCAAAATCCCTTAACGTGAGTTTTCGTTCCACTGAGCGT
CAGACCCCGTAGAAAAGATCAAAGGATCTTCTTGAGATCCTTTTTTTCTGCGCGTAATCTGCTGCTTGCA
AACAAAAAAACCACCGCTACCAGCGGTGGTTTGTTTGCCGGATCAAGAGCTACCAACTCTTTTTCCGAAG
GTAACTGGCTTCAGCAGAGCGCAGATACCAAATACTGTCCTTCTAGTGTAGCCGTAGTTAGGCCACCACT
TCAAGAACTCTGTAGCACCGCCTACATACCTCGCTCTGCTAATCCTGTTACCAGTGGCTGCTGCCAGTGG
CGATAAGTCGTGTCTTACCGGGTTGGACTCAAGACGATAGTTACCGGATAAGGCGCAGCGGTCGGGCTGA
ACGGGGGGTTCGTGCACACAGCCCAGCTTGGAGCGAACGACCTACACCGAACTGAGATACCTACAGCGTG
AGCTATGAGAAAGCGCCACGCTTCCCGAAGGGAGAAAGGCGGACAGGTATCCGGTAAGCGGCAGGGTCGG
AACAGGAGAGCGCACGAGGGAGCTTCCAGGGGGAAACGCCTGGTATCTTTATAGTCCTGTCGGGTTTCGC
CACCTCTGACTTGAGCGTCGATTTTTGTGATGCTCGTCAGGGGGGCGGAGCCTATGGAAAAACGCCAGCA
ACGCGGCCTTTTTACGGTTCCTGGCCTTTTGCTGGCCTTTTGCTCACATGTTCTTTCCTGCGTTATCCCC
TGATTCTGTGGATAACCGTATTACCGCCTTTGAGTGAGCTGATACCGCTCGCCGCAGCCGAACGACCGAG
CGCAGCGAGTCAGTGAGCGAGGAAGCGGAAGAGCGCCTGATGCGGTATTTTCTCCTTACGCATCTGTGCG
GTATTTCACACCGCATAAATTCCGACACCATCGAATGGCGCAAAACCTTTCGCGGTATGGCATGATAGCG
CCCGGAAGAGAGTCAATTCAGGGTGGTGAATGTGAAACCAGTAACGTTATACGATGTCGCAGAGTATGCC
GGTGTCTCTTATCAGACCGTTTCCCGCGTGGTGAACCAGGCCAGCCACGTTTCTGCGAAAACGCGGGAAA
AAGTGGAAGCGGCGATGGCGGAGCTGAATTACATTCCCAACCGCGTGGCACAACAACTGGCGGGCAAACA
GTCGTTGCTGATTGGCGTTGCCACCTCCAGTCTGGCCCTGCACGCGCCGTCGCAAATTGTCGCGGCGATT
AAATCTCGCGCCGATCAACTGGGTGCCAGCGTGGTGGTGTCGATGGTAGAACGAAGCGGCGTCGAAGCCT
GTAAAGCGGCGGTGCACAATCTTCTCGCGCAACGCGTCAGTGGGCTGATCATTAACTATCCGCTGGATGA
CCAGGATGCCATTGCTGTGGAAGCTGCCTGCACTAATGTTCCGGCGTTATTTCTTGATGTCTCTGACCAG
ACACCCATCAACAGTATTATTTTCTCCCATGAAGACGGTACGCGACTGGGCGTGGAGCATCTGGTCGCAT
TGGGTCACCAGCAAATCGCGCTGTTAGCGGGCCCATTAAGTTCTGTCTCGGCGCGTCTGCGTCTGGCTGG
CTGGCATAAATATCTCACTCGCAATCAAATTCAGCCGATAGCGGAACGGGAAGGCGACTGGAGTGCCATG
TCCGGTTTTCAACAAACCATGCAAATGCTGAATGAGGGCATCGTTCCCACTGCGATGCTGGTTGCCAACG
ATCAGATGGCGCTGGGCGCAATGCGCGCCATTACCGAGTCCGGGCTGCGCGTTGGTGCGGATATCTCGGT
AGTGGGATACGACGATACCGAAGACAGCTCATGTTATATCCCGCCGTTAACCACCATCAAACAGGATTTT
CGCCTGCTGGGGCAAACCAGCGTGGACCGCTTGCTGCAACTCTCTCAGGGCCAGGCGGTGAAGGGCAATC
AGCTGTTGCCCGTCTCACTGGTGAAAAGAAAAACCACCCTGGCGCCCAATACGCAAACCGCCTCTCCCCG
CGCGTTGGCCGATTCATTAATGCAGCTGGCACGACAGGTTTCCCGACTGGAAAGCGGGCAGTGAGCGCAA
CGCAATTAATGTAAGTTAGCTCACTCATTAGGCACCCCAGGCTTTACACTTTATGCTTCCGGCTCGTATG
TTGTGTGGAATTGTGAGCGGATAACAATTTCACACAGGAAACAGCTATGACCATGATTACGGATTCACTG
GCCGTCGTTTTACAACGTCGTGACTGGGAAAACCCTGGCGTTACCCAACTTAATCGCATTGCAGCACATC
CCCCTTTCGCCAGCTGGCGTAATAGCGAAGAGGCCCGCACCGATCGCCCTTCCCAACAGTTGCGCAGCCT
GAATGGCGAATGGCGCTTTGCCTGGTTTCCGGCACCAGAAGCGGTGCCGGAAAGCTGGCTGGAGTGCGAT
CTTCCTGAGGCCGATACTGTCGTCGTCCCCTCAAACTGGCAGATGCACGGTTACGATGCGCCCATCTACA
CCAACGTGACCTATCCCATTACGGTCAATCCGCCGTTTGTTCCCACGGAGAATCCGACGGGTTGTTACTC
GCTCACATTTAATGTTGATGAAAGCTGGCTACAGGAAGGCCAGACGCGAATTATTTTTGATGGCGTTGGA
ATTAGCTTATCGACTGCACGGTGCACCAA
Features (pLannotate 1.2.2; 17 found; start..end, strand, type, name):
    157..185     +  promoter       tac promoter: strong E. coli promoter; hybrid between the trp and lac UV5 promoters
    193..209     +  protein_bind   lac operator: The lac repressor binds to the lac operator to inhibit transcription in E. coli. This inhibition can be relieved by adding lactose or isopropyl-β-D-thiogalactopyranoside (IPTG). lac repressor encoded by lacI
    232..885     +  CDS            GST26_SCHJA: Experimental evidence at protein level: Swiss-Prot protein existence level 1. GST isoenzymes appear to play a central role in the parasite detoxification system. Other functions are also suspected including a role in increasing the solubility of haematin in the parasite gut. From Schistosoma japonicum (Blood fluke).
    913..1782    +  CDS            MEPCE (fragment): MEPCE_HUMAN - Also known as BCDIN3 From Homo sapiens (Human).
   1830..1869    +  CDS            rop (fragment): Rop protein, which maintains plasmids at low copy number; rop
   1971..2011    +  misc_feature   bom (fragment): basis of mobility region from pBR322
   2116..2220    +  promoter       AmpR promoter: bla
   2221..3081    +  CDS            AmpR: β-lactamase; bla; confers resistance to ampicillin, carbenicillin, and related antibiotics
   3252..3840    +  rep_origin     ori: high-copy-number ColE1/pMB1/pBR322/pUC origin of replication
   4026..4077    -  misc_feature   bom (fragment): basis of mobility region from pBR322
   4084..4161    +  promoter       lacI promoter: lacI
   4162..5244    +  CDS            lacI: lac repressor; lacI; The lac repressor binds to the lac operator to inhibit transcription in E. coli. This inhibition can be relieved by adding lactose or isopropyl-β-D-thiogalactopyranoside (IPTG).
   5257..5278    +  protein_bind   CAP binding site: CAP binding activates transcription in the presence of cAMP. E. coli catabolite activator protein
   5293..5323    +  promoter       lac promoter: promoter for the E. coli lac operon
   5331..5347    +  protein_bind   lac operator: The lac repressor binds to the lac operator to inhibit transcription in E. coli. This inhibition can be relieved by adding lactose or isopropyl-β-D-thiogalactopyranoside (IPTG). lac repressor encoded by lacI
   5367..5540    +  CDS            lacZα: LacZα fragment of β-galactosidase; lacZ fragment
   5804..81      -  CDS            yciV (fragment) (across the origin): RNAAM_ECOLI - Also known as trpH From Escherichia coli (strain K12).
