[The description below was written by a language model from this plasmid's Addgene catalogue record and pLannotate feature annotations shown in this document.]
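Description:
pGEX-5X-1_MePCE_aa400-689 is a bacterial expression plasmid built on the commercial pGEX-5X-1 backbone and designed to produce a fragment of human MePCE (also known as BCDIN3) as a glutathione S-transferase fusion in E. coli. It replicates from a high-copy ColE1/pMB1-type origin and is selected through the β-lactamase (AmpR) gene, which confers ampicillin resistance. Short remnants of pBR322-derived rop and bom sequences, a lac promoter/lacZα segment and a small fragment matching E. coli yciV are also annotated, and appear to be backbone carry-over rather than functional payload.

The expression cassette is driven by the tac promoter, a strong trp/lac hybrid, followed by a lac operator. The plasmid carries its own lacI gene with its promoter, so the lac repressor keeps transcription off until it is relieved by IPTG. Downstream lies the Schistosoma japonicum GST coding sequence, followed after a short linker by the 870 bp MePCE insert encoding amino acids 400–689. This places GST at the N-terminus of the fragment. The pGEX-5X series normally encodes a Factor Xa cleavage site in this linker, although the feature table does not annotate one. The insert was introduced by restriction cloning, but the record does not state the cloning sites.

The GST tag allows affinity purification of the recombinant protein on glutathione resin and its use in pull-down or in vitro biochemical assays. The associated publication concerns the RNA methylation and histone-binding activities of MePCE in regulating P-TEFb activation on chromatin, which suggests this truncated protein was used in such studies, though the record does not describe the specific experiments.
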