Addgene plasmid #113542: pGEX-5X-1_MePCE_aa400-689
Purpose: Produces an N-terminal GST-tagged MePCE protein consisting of amino acids 400 - 689.
Depositing lab: Blerta Xhemalce. Depositing organization: University of Texas at Austin. Publication: Crosstalk between the RNA Methylation and Histone-Binding Activities of MePCE Regulates P-TEFb Activation on Chromatin. Shelton SB, Shah NM, Abell NS, Devanathan SK, Mercado M, Xhemalce B. Cell Rep. 2018 Feb 6;22(6):1374-1383. doi: 10.1016/j.celrep.2018.01.028. PubMed 29425494.
Backbone
  Vector backbone: pGEX-5X-1
  Backbone manufacturer: GE Healthcare Life Sciences
  Backbone size w/o insert (bp): 4972
  Vector type: Bacterial Expression
Growth in bacteria
  Bacterial resistance: Ampicillin, 100 μg/mL
  Growth temperature: 37°C
  Growth strain: DH5alpha
  Copy number: High Copy
Gene/Insert
  Gene/Insert name: MePCE
  Species: H. sapiens (human)
  Insert size (bp): 870
  Entrez Gene: MEPCE (a.k.a. BCDIN3)
  Tag / fusion protein: GST (N terminal on backbone)
  Cloning method: Restriction Enzyme; 5′ cloning site unknown (unknown if destroyed)
Terms and licenses: Academic/Nonprofit Terms; Industry Terms: Not Available to Industry
How to cite: pGEX-5X-1_MePCE_aa400-689 was a gift from Blerta Xhemalce (Addgene plasmid # 113542 ; http://n2t.net/addgene:113542 ; RRID:Addgene_113542)
